Addgene plasmid #159832: pSEM322 - array co-injection fragment mosTI neoR
Purpose: Single copy or array insertion by MosTI using split NeoR selection
Depositing lab: Christian Froekjaer-Jensen. Depositing organization: King Abdullah University of Science and Technology (KAUST). Publication: Modular safe-harbor transgene insertion (MosTI) for targeted single-copy and extrachromosomal array integration in C. elegans. El Mouridi S, Alkhaldi F, Frokjaer-Jensen C. G3 (Bethesda). 2022 Jul 28. pii: 6651068. doi: 10.1093/g3journal/jkac184. PubMed 35900171.
Backbone
  Vector backbone: pTwist+Amp+High+Copy
  Vector type: Worm Expression
Growth in bacteria
  Bacterial resistance: Ampicillin, 100 μg/mL
  Growth temperature: 37°C
  Growth strain: DH5alpha
  Copy number: High Copy
Gene/Insert
  Gene/Insert name: array co-injection fragment mosTI neoR
  Species: C. elegans (nematode)
  Mutation: Not applicable
  Cloning method: Unknown
Terms and licenses: Academic/Nonprofit Terms; Industry Terms: Not Available to Industry
Depositor comments: See www.wormbuilder.org for more information. Please visit https://www.biorxiv.org/content/10.1101/2022.04.19.488726v3 for bioRxiv preprint.
How to cite: pSEM322 - array co-injection fragment mosTI neoR was a gift from Christian Froekjaer-Jensen (Addgene plasmid # 159832 ; http://n2t.net/addgene:159832 ; RRID:Addgene_159832)
