[The description below was written by a language model from this plasmid's Addgene catalogue record and pLannotate feature annotations shown in this document.]
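Description:
pSEM322 is a small (about 2.5 kb) high-copy bacterial plasmid built on the pTwist Amp High Copy backbone and classed as a worm expression vector for C. elegans. It is propagated in E. coli through a ColE1/pUC-type origin and selected with ampicillin via the β-lactamase gene and its native promoter. The remaining backbone annotations (short lacZα and lac operator fragments and an attB1 Gateway site) are vestigial sequences of the synthesis vector rather than functional parts of the payload.

The insert is described as an array co-injection fragment for MosTI (modular safe-harbor transgene insertion) using split NeoR selection. Consistent with this, the feature table detects only a short fragment (roughly 100 bp) of the neo/nptII aminoglycoside phosphotransferase coding sequence, followed by a single loxP site. In a split-marker scheme, the plasmid carries only part of the resistance gene, so it cannot confer resistance on its own; a functional marker would be reconstituted only when this fragment recombines with the complementary portion located at the target site, linking drug resistance to correct integration. The record does not annotate a promoter, 3' UTR or other homology regions around the fragment, and it does not state the role of the loxP site, although such sites generally allow Cre-mediated excision or rearrangement of flanked sequence.

According to the stated purpose, the plasmid is used for single-copy or array insertion by MosTI. Its name indicates that it is co-injected with other DNA so that the resulting extrachromosomal array carries the NeoR fragment needed for targeted integration at a safe-harbor landing site.
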