Features (pLannotate 1.2.2; 8 found; start..end, strand, type, name):
    197..298     +  CDS            neo (fragment): KKA2_KLEPN - Also known as kan, nptII. Experimental evidence at protein level: Swiss-Prot protein existence level 1. Resistance to kanamycin, neomycin, paromomycin, ribostamycin, butirosin and gentamicin B. From Klebsiella pneumoniae.
    349..382     +  protein_bind   loxP: Cre-mediated recombination occurs in the 8-bp core sequence (GCATACAT). Cre recombinase
    461..476     -  protein_bind   lac operator (fragment): The lac repressor binds to the lac operator to inhibit transcription in E. coli. This inhibition can be relieved by adding lactose or isopropyl-β-D-thiogalactopyranoside (IPTG). lac repressor encoded by lacI
    627..1215    -  rep_origin     ori: high-copy-number ColE1/pMB1/pBR322/pUC origin of replication
   1332..1356    -  protein_bind   attB1: mutant version of attB; recombination site for the Gateway® BP reaction BP Clonase™
   1456..2316    -  CDS            AmpR: β-lactamase; bla; confers resistance to ampicillin, carbenicillin, and related antibiotics
   2317..2421    -  promoter       AmpR promoter: bla
   2508..17      -  CDS            lacZα (fragment) (across the origin): LacZα fragment of β-galactosidase; lacZ fragment
>Addgene plasmid #159832 | pSEM322 - array co-injection fragment mosTI neoR | addgene full sequence | sequence record 317755 | Addgene NGS Result
GTAAAACGACGGCCAGTCATGCATAATCCGCACGCATCTGGAATAAGGAAGTGCCATTCCGCCTGACCTC
CGCTACATTGCGAGTCTGAAGCTTTTCAGGCTTTCCCTATCCAAAACGCTCGTTCGAGTGTTTCAGTTCG
GTATGTCGAGGCGTTACCGGACGGAAAATATTTAAAATAAAATCCTCGTCATTTCAGAGTTGGGAGGCGA
ATGGGCAGACAGATTCCTGGTTCTTTACGGAATAGCCGCCCCGGACTCTCAACGTATTGCTTTTTATAGA
TTATTGGATGAGTTTTTCTGATCTGTTCGTTGTTCCAATAAATTGTTATTGTTCCCTATTTGGCTAGCAT
AACTTCGTATAGCATACATTATACGAAGTTATAGGCTAGGTGGAGGCTCAGTGATGATAAGTCTGCGATG
GTGGATGCATGTGTCATGGTCATAGCTGTTTCCTGTGTGAAATTGTTATCCGCTCAGAGGGCACAATCCT
ATTCCGCGCTATCCGACAATCTCCAAGACATTAGGTGGAGTTCAGTTCGGCGTATGGCATATGTCGCTGG
AAAGAACATGTGAGCAAAAGGCCAGCAAAAGGCCAGGAACCGTAAAAAGGCCGCGTTGCTGGCGTTTTTC
CATAGGCTCCGCCCCCCTGACGAGCATCACAAAAATCGACGCTCAAGTCAGAGGTGGCGAAACCCGACAG
GACTATAAAGATACCAGGCGTTTCCCCCTGGAAGCTCCCTCGTGCGCTCTCCTGTTCCGACCCTGCCGCT
TACCGGATACCTGTCCGCCTTTCTCCCTTCGGGAAGCGTGGCGCTTTCTCATAGCTCACGCTGTAGGTAT
CTCAGTTCGGTGTAGGTCGTTCGCTCCAAGCTGGGCTGTGTGCACGAACCCCCCGTTCAGCCCGACCGCT
GCGCCTTATCCGGTAACTATCGTCTTGAGTCCAACCCGGTAAGACACGACTTATCGCCACTGGCAGCAGC
CACTGGTAACAGGATTAGCAGAGCGAGGTATGTAGGCGGTGCTACAGAGTTCTTGAAGTGGTGGCCTAAC
TACGGCTACACTAGAAGAACAGTATTTGGTATCTGCGCTCTGCTGAAGCCAGTTACCTTCGGAAAAAGAG
TTGGTAGCTCTTGATCCGGCAAACAAACCACCGCTGGTAGCGGTGGTTTTTTTGTTTGCAAGCAGCAGAT
TACGCGCAGAAAAAAAGGATCTCAAGAAGATCCTTTGATCTTTTCTACGGGGTCTGACGCTCTATTCAAC
AAAGCCGCCGTCCCGTCAAGTCAGCGTAAATGGGTAGGGGGCTTCAAATCGTCCTCGTGATACCAATTCG
GAGCCTGCTTTTTTGTACAAACTTGTTGATAATGGCAATTCAAGGATCTTCACCTAGATCCTTTTAAATT
AAAAATGAAGTTTTAAATCAATCTAAAGTATATATGAGTAAACTTGGTCTGACAGTTACCAATGCTTAAT
CAGTGAGGCACCTATCTCAGCGATCTGTCTATTTCGTTCATCCATAGTTGCCTGACTCCCCGTCGTGTAG
ATAACTACGATACGGGAGGGCTTACCATCTGGCCCCAGTGCTGCAATGATACCGCGAGAGCCACGCTCAC
CGGCTCCAGATTTATCAGCAATAAACCAGCCAGCCGGAAGGGCCGAGCGCAGAAGTGGTCCTGCAACTTT
ATCCGCCTCCATCCAGTCTATTAATTGTTGCCGGGAAGCTAGAGTAAGTAGTTCGCCAGTTAATAGTTTG
CGCAACGTTGTTGCCATTGCTACAGGCATCGTGGTGTCACGCTCGTCGTTTGGTATGGCTTCATTCAGCT
CCGGTTCCCAACGATCAAGGCGAGTTACATGATCCCCCATGTTGTGCAAAAAAGCGGTTAGCTCCTTCGG
TCCTCCGATCGTTGTCAGAAGTAAGTTGGCCGCAGTGTTATCACTCATGGTTATGGCAGCACTGCATAAT
TCTCTTACTGTCATGCCATCCGTAAGATGCTTTTCTGTGACTGGTGAGTACTCAACCAAGTCATTCTGAG
AATAGTGTATGCGGCGACCGAGTTGCTCTTGCCCGGCGTCAATACGGGATAATACCGCGCCACATAGCAG
AACTTTAAAAGTGCTCATCATTGGAAAACGTTCTTCGGGGCGAAAACTCTCAAGGATCTTACCGCTGTTG
AGATCCAGTTCGATGTAACCCACTCGTGCACCCAACTGATCTTCAGCATCTTTTACTTTCACCAGCGTTT
CTGGGTGAGCAAAAACAGGAAGGCAAAATGCCGCAAAAAAGGGAATAAGGGCGACACGGAAATGTTGAAT
ACTCATACTCTTCCTTTTTCAATATTATTGAAGCATTTATCAGGGTTATTGTCTCATGAGCGGATACATA
TTTGAATGTATTTAGAAAAATAAACAAATAGGGGTTCCGCGCACATTTCCCCGAAAAGTGCCAGATACCT
GAAACAAAACCCATCGTACGGCCAAGGAAGTCTCCAATAACTGTGATCCACCACAAGCGCCAGGGTTTTC
CCAGTCACGACGTT
